>Addgene plasmid #138180 | pFP.R268 | addgene full sequence | sequence record 273503 | Addgene NGS Result
TGCCACCTGACGTCTAAGAAAAGGAATATTCAGCAATTTGCCCGTGCCGAAGAAAGGCCCACCCGTGAAG
GTGAGCCAGTGAGTTGATTGCTACGTAATTAGTTAGTTAGCCCTTAGTGACTCGAATTCGCGGCCGCTTC
TAGAGTTATGACAACTTGACGGCTACATCATTCACTTTTTCTTCACAACCGGCACGGAACTCGCTCGGGC
TGGCCCCGGTGCATTTTTTAAATACCCGCGAGAAATAGAGTTGATCGTCAAAACCAACATTGCGACCGAC
GGTGGCGATAGGCATCCGGGTGGTGCTCAAAAGCAGCTTCGCCTGGCTGATACGTTGGTCCTCGCGCCAG
CTTAAGACGCTAATCCCTAACTGCTGGCGGAAAAGATGTGACAGACGCGACGGCGACAAGCAAACATGCT
GTGCGACGCTGGCGATATCAAAATTGCTGTCTGCCAGGTGATCGCTGATGTACTGACAAGCCTCGCGTAC
CCGATTATCCATCGGTGGATGGAGCGACTCGTTAATCGCTTCCATGCGCCGCAGTAACAATTGCTCAAGC
AGATTTATCGCCAGCAGCTCCGAATAGCGCCCTTCCCCTTGCCCGGCGTTAATGATTTGCCCAAACAGGT
CGCTGAAATGCGGCTGGTGCGCTTCATCCGGGCGAAAGAACCCCGTATTGGCAAATATTGACGGCCAGTT
AAGCCATTCATGCCAGTAGGCGCGCGGACGAAAGTAAACCCACTGGTGATACCATTCGCGAGCCTCCGGA
TGACGACCGTAGTGATGAATCTCTCCTGGCGGGAACAGCAAAATATCACCCGGTCGGCAAACAAATTCTC
GTCCCTGATTTTTCACCACCCCCTGACCGCGAATGGTGAGATTGAGAATATAACCTTTCATTCCCAGCGG
TCGGTCGATAAAAAAATCGAGATAACCGTTGGCCTCAATCGGCGTTAAACCCGCCACCAGATGGGCATTA
AACGAGTATCCCGGCAGCAGGGGATCATTTTGCGCTTCAGCCATACTTTTCATACTCCCGCCATTCAGAG
AAGAAACCAATTGTCCATATTGCATCAGACATTGCCGTCACTGCGTCTTTTACTGGCTCTTCTCGCTAAC
CAAACCGGTAACCCCGCTTATTAAAAGCATTCTGTAACAAAGCGGGACCAAAGCCATGACAAAAACGCGT
AACAAAAGTGTCTATAATCACGGCAGAAAAGTCCACATTGATTATTTGCACGGCGTCACACTTTGCTATG
CCATAGCATTTTTATCCATAAGATTAGCGGATCCTACCTGACGCTTTTTATCGCAACTCTCTACTGTTTC
TCCATTACTAGAGATTAAAGAGGAGAAATACTAGATGGTGAGCAAGGGCGAAGAAGACAACATGGCCATC
ATCAAGGAGTTCATGCGCTTCAAGGTGCACATGGAGGGCTCCGTGAACGGCCACGAGTTCGAGATCGAGG
GCGAGGGCGAGGGCCGCCCCTACGAGGGCACCCAGACCGCCAAGCTGAAGGTGACCAAGGGTGGCCCCCT
GCCCTTCGCCTGGGACATCCTGTCCCCTCAGTTCATGTACGGCTCCAAGGCCTACGTGAAGCACCCCGCC
GACATCCCCGACTACTTGAAGCTGTCCTTCCCCGAGGGCTTCAAGTGGGAGCGCGTGATGAACTTCGAGG
ACGGCGGCGTGGTGACCGTGACCCAGGACTCCTCCTTGCAGGACGGCGAGTTCATCTACAAGGTGAAGCT
GCGCGGCACCAACTTCCCCTCCGACGGCCCCGTAATGCAGAAGAAGACCATGGGCTGGGAGGCCTCCTCC
GAGCGGATGTACCCCGAGGACTTGAACAGGTGTCTGAGCCTGGATACCATGGTTGTTACCAATGGTAAAG
CCATTGAAATTCGTGATGTGAAAGTTGGTGATTGGCTGGAAAGCGAATGTGGTCCGGTTCAGGTTACCGA
AGTTCTGCCGATTATCAAACAGCCGGTTTTTGAAATTGTGCTGAAAAGCGGCAAAAAAATCCGTGTTAGC
GCCAATCATAAATTCCCGACCAAAGATGGTCTGAAAACCATTAATAGCGGTCTGAAAGTGGGCGATTTTC
TGCGTAGCCGTGCAAAAATGTGTGAAATCTTTGAAAACGAGATCGACTGGGATGAAATTGCCAGCATTGA
ATATGTTGGTGTGGAAGAAACCATCGATATTAACGTGACCAATGATCGTCTGTTTTTTGCCAATGGTATT
CTGACCCATAATAGTGCGGTTGGCGCCCTGAAGGGCGAGATCAAGCAGAGGCTGAAGCTGAAGGACGGCG
GCCACTACGACGCTGAGGTCAAGACCACCTACAAGGCCAAGAAGCCCGTGCAGCTGCCCGGCGCCTACAA
CGTCAACATCAAGTTGGACATCACCTCCCACAACGAGGACTACACCATCGTGGAACAGTACGAACGCGCC
GAGGGCCGCCACTCCACCGGCGGCATGGACGAGCTGTACAAGCATCATCACCATCACCACTAATAATACT
AGTAGCGGCCGCTGCAGGAGTCACTAAGGGTTAGTTAGTTAGATTAGCAGAAAGTCAAAAGCCTCCGACC
GGAGGCTTTTGACTAAAACTTCCCTTGGGGTTATCATTGGGGCTCACTCAAAGGCGGTAATCAGATAAAA
AAAATCCTTAGCTTTCGCTAAGGATGATTTCTGCTAGAGATGGAATAGACTGGATGGAGGCGGATAAAGT
TGCAGGACCACTTCTGCGCTCGGCCCTTCCGGCTGGCTGGTTTATTGCTGATAAATCTGGAGCCGGTGAG
CGTGGGTCTCGCGGTATCATTGCAGCACTGGGGCCAGATGGTAAGCCCTCCCGTATCGTAGTTATCTACA
CGACGGGGAGTCAGGCAACTATGGATGAACGAAATAGACAGATCGCTGAGATAGGTGCCTCACTGATTAA
GCATTGGTAACTGTCAGACCAAGTTTACTCATATATACTTTAGATTGATTTAAAACTTCATTTTTAATTT
AAAAGGATCTAGGTGAAGATCCTTTTTGATAATCTCATGACCAAAATCCCTTAACGTGAGTTTTCGTTCC
ACTGAGCGTCAGACCCCTTAATAAGATGATCTTCTTGAGATCGTTTTGGTCTGCGCGTAATCTCTTGCTC
TGAAAACGAAAAAACCGCCTTGCAGGGCGGTTTTCGAAGGTTCTCTGAGCTACCAACTCTTTGAACCGAG
GTAACTGGCTTGGAGGAGCGCAGTCACCAAAACTTGTCCTTTCAGTTTAGCCTTAACCGGCGCATGACTT
CAAGACTAACTCCTCTAAATCAATTACCAGTGGCTGCTGCCAGTGGTGCTTTTGCATGTCTTTCCGGGTT
GGACTCAAGACGATAGTTACCGGATAAGGCGCAGCGGTCGGACTGAACGGGGGGTTCGTGCATACAGTCC
AGCTTGGAGCGAACTGCCTACCCGGAACTGAGTGTCAGGCGTGGAATGAGACAAACGCGGCCATAACAGC
GGAATGACACCGGTAAACCGAAAGGCAGGAACAGGAGAGCGCACGAGGGAGCCGCCAGGGGGAAACGCCT
GGTATCTTTATAGTCCTGTCGGGTTTCGCCACCACTGATTTGAGCGTCAGATTTCGTGATGCTTGTCAGG
GGGGCGGAGCCTATGGAAAAACGGCTTTGCCGCGGCCCTCTCACTTCCCTGTTAAGTATCTTCCTGGCAT
CTTCCAGGAAATCTCCGCCCCGTTCGTAAGCCATTTCCGCTCGCCGCAGTCGAACGACCGAGCGTAGCGA
GTCAGTGAGCGAGGAAGCGGAATATATCCTGTATCACATATTCTGCTGACGCACCGGTGCAGCCTTTTTT
CTCCTGCCACATGAAGCACTTCACTGACACCCTCATCAGTGCCAACATAGTAAGCCAGTATACACTCCGC
TAGCGCTGAGGTCTGCCTCGTGAAGAAGGTGTTGCTGACTCATACCAGGCCTGAATCGCCCCATCATCCA
GCCAGAAAGTGAGGGAGCCACGGTTGATGAGAGCTTTGTTGTAGGTGGACCAGTTGGTGATTTTGAACTT
TTGCTTTGCCACGGAACGGTCTGCGTTGTCGGGAAGATGCGTGATCTGATCCTTCAACTCAGCAAAAGTT
CGATTTATTCAACAAAGCCACGTTGTGTCTCAAAATCTCTGATGTTACATTGCACAAGATAAAAATATAT
CATCATGAACAATAAAACTGTCTGCTTACATAAACAGTAATACAAGGGGTGTTTACTAGAGGAGATTCTC
ATGTTTGACAGCTTATCATCGATAAGCTTTAATGCGGTAGTTTATCACAGTTAAATTGCTAACGCAGTCA
GGCACCGTGTATGAAATCTAACAATGCGCTCATCGTCATTCTCGGCACCGTCACCCTGGACGCTGTAGGC
ATAGGCTTGGTTATGCCGGTACTGCCGGGCCTCTTGCGGGATATCGTCCATTCCGACAGTATTGCCAGTC
ACTATGGCGTGCTGCTTGCGCTCTATGCGTTGATGCAATTTCTTTGCGCACCCGTTCTCGGAGCCCTGTC
CGACCGCTTTGGCCGCCGTCCAGTCCTGCTCGCTTCGCTCCTTGGAGCCACTATCGACTACGCGATCATG
GCGACCACACCCGTCCTGTGGATTCTCTACGCCGGACGCATCGTGGCGGGCATCACGGGTGCCACAGGTG
CGGTTGCTGGTGCCTATATCGCCGACATCACCGATGGGGAAGATCGGGCTCGCCACTTCGGGCTCATGAG
CGCTTGTTTCGGCGTGGGTATGGTGGCAGGCCCCGTGGCCGGGGGACTGTTGGGTGCCATCTCCTTGCAT
GCACCATTCCTTGCGGCGGCGGTGCTCAACGGCCTCAACCTCCTCCTGGGCTGCTTCCTTATGCAGGAAT
CGCATAAGGGAGAGCGCCGTCCGATGCCCTTGCGTGCCTTCAATCCAGTCAGCTCCTTCCGGTGGGCGCG
GGGCATGACTATCGTCGCCGCACTTATGACTGTTTTCTTTATCATGCAACTCGTAGGACAGGTTCCGGCA
GCGCTCTGGGTCATTTTCGGCGAGGACCGCTTTCGCTGGAGCGCGACGATGATCGGCCTGTCGCTTGCGG
TATTCGGAATCTTGCACGCCCTCGCTCAAGCCTTCGTCACGGGCCCCGCCACCAAACGTTTCGGCGAGAA
GCAGGCCATTATCGCGGGCATGGCGGCCGACGCGCTGGGCTACGTCTTGCTGGCGTTCGCGACGCGCGGC
TGGATGGCCTTCCCCATTATGATTCTTCTCGCTTCCGGCGGCATCGGTATGCCCGCGTTGCAGGCCATGC
TGTCCCGCCAAGTAGATGACGACCATCAGGGACAGCTTCAAGGGTCGCTCGCGGCTCTTACCAGCCTCAC
TTCGATCATTGGACCGCTGATCGTCACGGCGATTTATGCCGCCTCGGCGAGCACATGGAACGGGTTGGCA
TGGATTGTAGGTGCCGCCCTTTACCTTGTCTGCCTCCCCGCGTTGCGTCGCGGTGCATGGAGCCGGGCCA
CCTCGACCTAATAATACTAGCTCCGGCAAAAAAACGGGCAAGGTGTCACCACCCTGCCCTTTTTCTTTAA
AACCGAAAAGATTACTTCGCGTT
Features (pLannotate 1.2.2; 16 found; start..end, strand, type, name):
     48..77      -  terminator     T3Te terminator: phage T3 early transcription terminator
    124..145     +  misc_feature   BioBrick prefix: BioBrick prefix for parts that do not start with "ATG"
    146..1024    -  CDS            araC: L-arabinose regulatory protein; araC
   1051..1335    +  promoter       araBAD promoter: araBAD; promoter of the L-arabinose operon of E. coli; the araC regulatory gene is transcribed in the opposite direction (Guzman et al., 1995)
   1365..1841    +  CDS            mCherry (fragment): monomeric derivative of DsRed fluorescent protein (Shaner et al., 2004) mammalian codon-optimized
   2262..2492    +  CDS            mCherry (fragment): monomeric derivative of DsRed fluorescent protein (Shaner et al., 2004) mammalian codon-optimized
   2517..2537    +  misc_feature   BioBrick suffix: universal suffix for all parts
   2573..2604    +  terminator     tonB terminator: bidirectional E. coli tonB-P14 transcription terminator
   2651..2691    -  terminator     bacterial terminator (fragment): putative bacterial transcription terminator
   2704..2949    +  CDS            bla(M) (fragment): β-lactamase lacking the signal sequence; bla(M); allows cytosolic expression of β-lactamase
   3115..3659    +  rep_origin     p15A ori: Plasmids containing the medium-copy-number p15A origin of replication can be propagated in E. coli cells that contain a second plasmid with the ColE1 origin.
   3747..3802    +  rep_origin     RSF ori (fragment): Plasmids containing the RSF 1030 origin of replication can be propagated in E. coli cells that contain additional plasmids with compatible origins.
   3901..3927    -  misc_feature   bom (fragment): basis of mobility region from pBR322
   4275..4303    +  promoter       tet promoter: E. coli promoter for tetracycline efflux protein gene
   4351..5539    +  CDS            TcR (fragment): tetracycline efflux protein; tet; confers resistance to tetracycline
   5552..5611    +  terminator     his operon terminator: This putative transcriptin terminator from the E. coli his operon has a 2-bp deletion introduced during synthesis. Its efficiency has not been determined.
