[The description below was written by a language model from this plasmid's Addgene catalogue record and pLannotate feature annotations shown in this document.]
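Description:
pFP.R268 is a 5.6 kb bacterial expression and synthetic-biology plasmid built on the BioBrick vector pSB3T5. It replicates in E. coli from a p15A origin (catalogued as low copy), which is compatible with ColE1-type plasmids, and is selected with tetracycline through a tet promoter-driven efflux protein gene. The cloning region sits between the BioBrick prefix and suffix and is insulated from the backbone by flanking transcription terminators (T3Te, tonB, his operon). The feature table also picks up short fragments of a β-lactamase gene, an RSF origin and the pBR322 bom region. These appear to be backbone remnants rather than functional parts, and ampicillin is not listed as a selection.

The payload is an arabinose-inducible reporter module. araC, encoding the L-arabinose regulatory protein, is transcribed in the reverse orientation from its own promoter (recorded as iPC). The divergent araBAD promoter drives a synthetic open reading frame in which mCherry is divided into N- and C-terminal portions separated by the gp41-8 intein, with a C-terminal 6xHis tag. The annotation shows the two mCherry fragments with an unannotated gap of roughly 420 bp between them, consistent with the intein. The insert name indicates short flanking extein residues (LNR and SAV) at the junctions.

Because the intein is encoded in cis within a single polypeptide, its self-excision would be expected to ligate the two mCherry halves, so red fluorescence after arabinose induction reports splicing activity. The His tag would permit detection or purification of the protein products. The plasmid comes from work characterising a library of orthogonal split inteins, though the record does not spell out its exact experimental role.
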