Addgene plasmid #138180: pFP.R268
Purpose: Expresses the split mCherry reporter interrupted by the gp41-8 intein (in cis)
Depositing lab: Baojun Wang. Depositing organization: University of Edinburgh. Publication: An expanded library of orthogonal split inteins enables modular multi-peptide assemblies. Pinto F, Thornton EL, Wang B. Nat Commun. 2020 Mar 23;11(1):1529. doi: 10.1038/s41467-020-15272-2. PubMed 32251274.
Backbone
  Vector backbone: pSB3T5
  Backbone manufacturer: BioBrick vector, IGEM registry
  Backbone size w/o insert (bp): 3252
  Total vector size (bp): 5623
  Vector type: Bacterial Expression, Synthetic Biology
Growth in bacteria
  Bacterial resistance: Tetracycline, 10 μg/mL
  Growth temperature: 37°C
  Growth strain: DH5alpha
  Copy number: Low Copy
Gene/Insert 1
  Gene/Insert name: araC
  Insert size (bp): 930
  Entrez Gene: araC (a.k.a. b0064, ECK0065)
  Promoter: iPC
  Cloning method: Gibson Cloning
  Sequencing primers: 5′ VF2 - TGCCACCTGACGTCTAAGAA
Gene/Insert 2
  Gene/Insert name: mCherryN(LNR).gp41-8.(SAV)mCherryC.H6
  Species: Synthetic
  Insert size (bp): 1149
  Promoter: P(araBAD)
  Tag / fusion protein: 6xHis (C terminal on insert)
  Cloning method: Gibson Cloning
  Sequencing primers: 5′ araC_F2 - AACCCACTGGTGATACCATTCG; 3′ VR - ATTACCGCCTTTGAGTGAGC
Terms and licenses: Academic/Nonprofit Terms; Industry Terms: Not Available to Industry
How to cite: pFP.R268 was a gift from Baojun Wang (Addgene plasmid # 138180 ; http://n2t.net/addgene:138180 ; RRID:Addgene_138180)
